Addgene plasmid #211012: pHTC-HaloTag_VPR:1-96
Purpose: Mammalian expression of full-length HV1N5 VPR. C-terminal HaloTag.
Depositing lab: Cheryl Arrowsmith. Depositing organization: University of Toronto. Publication: A Target Class Ligandability Evaluation of WD40 Repeat-Containing Proteins. Ackloo S, Li F, Szewczyk M, Seitova A, Loppnau P, Zeng H, Xu J, Ahmad S, Arnautova YA, Baghaie AJ, Beldar S, Bolotokova A, Centrella PA, Chau I, Clark MA, Cuozzo JW, Dehghani-Tafti S, Disch JS, Dong A, Dumas A, Feng JA, Ghiabi P, Gibson E, Gilmer J, Goldman B, Green SR, Guie MA, Guilinger JP, Harms N, Herasymenko O, Houliston S, Hutchinson A, Kearnes S, Keefe AD, Kimani SW, Kramer T, Kutera M, Kwak HA, Lento C, Li Y, Liu J, Loup J, Machado RAC, Mulhern CJ, Perveen S, Righetto GL, Riley P, Shrestha S, Sigel EA, Silva M, Sintchak MD, Slakman BL, Taylor RD, Thompson J, Torng W, Underkoffler C, von Rechenberg M, Walsh RT, Watson I, Wilson DJ, Wolf E, Yadav M, Yazdi AK, Zhang J, Zhang Y, Santhakumar V, Edwards AM, Barsyte-Lovejoy D, Schapira M, Brown PJ, Halabelian L, Arrowsmith CH. J Med Chem. 2025 Jan 23;68(2):1092-1112. doi: 10.1021/acs.jmedchem.4c02010. Epub 2024 Nov 4. PubMed 39495097.
Backbone
  Vector backbone: pHTC-HaloTag
  Backbone manufacturer: Promega
  Vector type: Mammalian Expression
  Selectable markers: Neomycin (select with G418)
Growth in bacteria
  Bacterial resistance: Ampicillin, 100 μg/mL
  Growth temperature: 37°C
  Growth strain: DH5alpha
  Copy number: High Copy
Gene/Insert
  Gene/Insert name: VPR:M1-S96
  Species: HV1N5 Human immunodeficiency virus type 1 group M subtype B (isolate NY5)
  Insert size (bp): 288
  Mutation: wild type
  Promoter: CMV
  Tag / fusion protein: HaloTag (C terminal on insert)
  Cloning method: Ligation Independent Cloning
  Sequencing primers: 5′ CTTACTGACATCCACTTTGC; 3′ CAACATCGACGTAGTGCATG
Resource information
  A portion of this plasmid was derived from a plasmid made by: Integrated DNA Technologies (Synthetic dsDNA)
Terms and licenses: Academic/Nonprofit Terms; Industry Terms: Not Available to Industry
Depositor comments: 5' Cloning Site: EcoR1 (not destroyed), 3' Cloning Site: EcoRV (not destroyed). C terminal tag: risrfgpnscrralepttedlyfqsdndgseigtgfpfdphyvevlgermhyvdvgprdgtpvlflhgnptssyvwrniiphvapthrciapdligmgksdkpdlgyffddhvrfmdafiealgleevvlvihdwgsalgfhwakrnpervkgiafmefirpiptwdewpefaretfqafrttdvgrkliidqnvfiegtlpmgvvrpltevemdhyrepflnpvdreplwrfpnelpiagepanivalveeymdwlhqspvpkllfwgtpgvlippaeaarlakslpnckavdigpglnllqednpdligseiarwlstleisg.
How to cite: pHTC-HaloTag_VPR:1-96 was a gift from Cheryl Arrowsmith (Addgene plasmid # 211012 ; http://n2t.net/addgene:211012 ; RRID:Addgene_211012)
