[The description below was written by a language model from this plasmid's Addgene catalogue record and pLannotate feature annotations shown in this document.]
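Description:
pHTC-HaloTag_VPR:1-96 is a mammalian expression plasmid of about 6.5 kb built on the Promega pHTC-HaloTag backbone. It produces full-length, wild-type HIV-1 Vpr (residues M1 to S96, isolate NY5, group M subtype B) fused at its C terminus to HaloTag. It is propagated in E. coli as a high-copy plasmid through a ColE1/pUC-type origin, with ampicillin selection from a β-lactamase cassette. A ColE1 cer site is also present, which helps keep the plasmid in monomeric form. For selection in mammalian cells, an SV40 enhancer/early promoter drives a neomycin phosphotransferase gene followed by a synthetic poly(A) signal, conferring G418 resistance.

The expression cassette begins with the CMV immediate-early enhancer and promoter, followed by a chimeric β-globin/immunoglobulin intron that typically improves transcript processing and expression. A T7 promoter sits just upstream of the coding region and would permit in vitro transcription. The 288 bp vpr open reading frame came from synthetic DNA and was inserted by ligation-independent cloning between retained EcoRI and EcoRV sites. It is joined through a linker containing a TEV protease cleavage site to HaloTag, and the cassette ends at an SV40 polyadenylation signal. HaloTag is a modified bacterial dehalogenase that bonds covalently to chloroalkane ligands, so the fusion can be fluorescently labelled, captured on resin, or used as an acceptor in proximity-based cellular assays. The TEV site allows the tag to be removed. The annotation also lists several short fragments (SET1, T7 terminator, large T antigen, M13 ori, bom, tnpA), which appear to be backbone remnants rather than functional elements.

The record gives the purpose only as mammalian expression of Vpr. The plasmid was deposited in connection with a study evaluating the ligandability of WD40 repeat proteins.
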