Features (pLannotate 1.2.2; 21 found; start..end, strand, type, name):
    140..517     +  enhancer       CMV enhancer: human cytomegalovirus immediate early enhancer
    519..718     +  promoter       CMV promoter: human cytomegalovirus (CMV) immediate early promoter
    857..989     +  intron         chimeric intron: chimera between introns from human β-globin and immunoglobulin heavy chain genes
   1033..1051    +  promoter       T7 promoter: promoter for bacteriophage T7 RNA polymerase
   1085..1372    +  CDS            vpr: VPR_HV1N5 - Experimental evidence at protein level: Swiss-Prot protein existence level 1. During virus entry, plays a role in the transport of the viral pre-integration (PIC) complex to the host nucleus. This function is crucial for viral infection of non-dividing macrophages. May act directly at the nuclear pore complex, by binding nucleoporins phenylalanine-glycine (FG)-repeat regions. From Human immunodeficiency virus type 1 group M subtype B (isolate NY5) (HIV-1).
   1427..1447    +  CDS            TEV site: tobacco etch virus (TEV) protease recognition and cleavage site
   1463..2346    +  CDS            HaloTag® (fragment): modified bacterial dehalogenase that forms covalent bonds with chloroalkane derivatives
   2376..2425    +  CDS            SET1 (fragment): solubility-enhancement tag derived from T7 phage gene 10B
   2433..2452    +  terminator     T7 terminator (fragment): transcription terminator for bacteriophage T7 RNA polymerase
   2474..2595    -  polyA_signal   SV40 poly(A) signal: SV40 polyadenylation signal
   2618..2686    -  CDS            large T antigen (fragment): large T antigen from SV40 (simian virus 40)
   2691..2723    +  rep_origin     M13 ori (fragment): M13 bacteriophage origin of replication; arrow indicates direction of (+) strand synthesis
   2724..2775    -  misc_feature   bom (fragment): basis of mobility region from pBR322
   2840..3197    +  promoter       SV40 promoter: SV40 enhancer and early promoter
   3248..4039    +  CDS            neo: KKA2_KLEPN - Also known as kan, nptII. Experimental evidence at protein level: Swiss-Prot protein existence level 1. Resistance to kanamycin, neomycin, paromomycin, ribostamycin, butirosin and gentamicin B. From Klebsiella pneumoniae.
   4106..4154    +  polyA_signal   poly(A) signal: synthetic polyadenylation signal
   4175..4267    -  CDS            tnpA (fragment): TN5P_ECOLX - Also known as tnp. Experimental evidence at protein level: Swiss-Prot protein existence level 1. Mediates transposition of transposon Tn5 by a 'cut and paste' mechanism. First, the monomeric transposase binds the 19 bp inverted DNA repeats flanking the transposon. Then, dimerization of the DNA- bound transposase creates a synaptic DNA complex. After nicking of the first DNA strand, excision of the transposon proceeds through a series of intermediates. The transposase then mediates the insertion of the transposon at a new site by strand transfer. The activity of the wild- type tran
   4310..4414    +  promoter       AmpR promoter: bla
   4415..5275    +  CDS            AmpR: β-lactamase; bla; confers resistance to ampicillin, carbenicillin, and related antibiotics
   5433..6021    -  rep_origin     ori: high-copy-number ColE1/pMB1/pBR322/pUC origin of replication
   6137..6420    +  misc_feature   cer region: ColE1-derived recombination site that helps to maintain plasmids as monomers
>Addgene plasmid #211012 | pHTC-HaloTag_VPR:1-96 | addgene full sequence | sequence record 423350 | Addgene NGS Result
TCAATATTGGCCATTAGCCATATTATTCATTGGTTATATAGCATAAATCAATATTGGCTATTGGCCATTG
CATACGTTGTATCTATATCATAATATGTACATTTATATTGGCTCATGTCCAATATGACCGCCATGTTGGC
ATTGATTATTGACTAGTTATTAATAGTAATCAATTACGGGGTCATTAGTTCATAGCCCATATATGGAGTT
CCGCGTTACATAACTTACGGTAAATGGCCCGCCTGGCTGACCGCCCAACGACCCCCGCCCATTGACGTCA
ATAATGACGTATGTTCCCATAGTAACGCCAATAGGGACTTTCCATTGACGTCAATGGGTGGAGTATTTAC
GGTAAACTGCCCACTTGGCAGTACATCAAGTGTATCATATGCCAAGTCCGCCCCCTATTGACGTCAATGA
CGGTAAATGGCCCGCCTGGCATTATGCCCAGTACATGACCTTACGGGACTTTCCTACTTGGCAGTACATC
TACGTATTAGTCATCGCTATTACCATGGTGATGCGGTTTTGGCAGTACACCAATGGGCGTGGATAGCGGT
TTGACTCACGGGGATTTCCAAGTCTCCACCCCATTGACGTCAATGGGAGTTTGTTTTGGCACCAAAATCA
ACGGGACTTTCCAAAATGTCGTAATAACCCCGCCCCGTTGACGCAAATGGGCGGTAGGCGTGTACGGTGG
GAGGTCTATATAAGCAGAGCTGGTTTAGTGAACCGTCAGATCACTAGAAGCTTTATTGCGGTAGTTTATC
ACAGTTAAATTGCTAACGCAGTCAGTGCTTCTGACACAACAGTCTCGAACTTAAGCTGCAGAAGTTGGTC
GTGAGGCACTGGGCAGGTAAGTATCAAGGTTACAAGACAGGTTTAAGGAGACCAATAGAAACTGGGCTTG
TCGAGACAGAGAAGACTCTTGCGTTTCTGATAGGCACCTATTGGTCTTACTGACATCCACTTTGCCTTTC
TCTCCACAGGTGTCCACTCCCAGTTCAATTACAGCTCTTAAGGCTAGAGTATTAATACGACTCACTATAG
GGCTAGCAAAGCGATCGCTTCCGAATTCGCCACCATGGAGCAGGCCCCCGAGGACCAGGGCCCCCAGCGC
GAGCCCTACAACGAGTGGACCCTGGAGCTGCTGGAGGAGCTGAAGAGCGAGGCCGTGCGCCACTTCCCCC
GCATCTGGCTGCACAACCTGGGCCAGCACATCTACGAGACCTACGGCGACACCTGGGCCGGCGTGGAGGC
CATCATCCGCATCCTGCAGCAGCTGCTGTTCATCCACTTCCGCATCGGCTGCCGCCACAGCCGCATCGGC
GTGACCCGCCAGCGCCGCGCCCGCAACGGCGCCAGCCGCAGCCGGATATCTAGATTTGGGCCCAATTCCT
GCAGGCGAGCTCTCGAGCCAACCACTGAGGATCTGTACTTTCAGAGCGATAACGATGGATCCGAAATCGG
TACTGGCTTTCCATTCGACCCCCATTATGTGGAAGTCCTGGGCGAGCGCATGCACTACGTCGATGTTGGT
CCGCGCGATGGCACCCCTGTGCTGTTCCTGCACGGTAACCCGACCTCCTCCTACGTGTGGCGCAACATCA
TCCCGCATGTTGCACCGACCCATCGCTGCATTGCTCCAGACCTGATCGGTATGGGCAAATCCGACAAACC
AGACCTGGGTTATTTCTTCGACGACCACGTCCGCTTCATGGATGCCTTCATCGAAGCCCTGGGTCTGGAA
GAGGTCGTCCTGGTCATTCACGACTGGGGCTCCGCTCTGGGTTTCCACTGGGCCAAGCGCAATCCAGAGC
GCGTCAAAGGTATTGCATTTATGGAGTTCATCCGCCCTATCCCGACCTGGGACGAATGGCCAGAATTTGC
CCGCGAGACCTTCCAGGCCTTCCGCACCACCGACGTCGGCCGCAAGCTGATCATCGATCAGAACGTTTTT
ATCGAGGGTACGCTGCCGATGGGTGTCGTCCGCCCGCTGACTGAAGTCGAGATGGACCATTACCGCGAGC
CGTTCCTGAATCCTGTTGACCGCGAGCCACTGTGGCGCTTCCCAAACGAGCTGCCAATCGCCGGTGAGCC
AGCGAACATCGTCGCGCTGGTCGAAGAATACATGGACTGGCTGCACCAGTCCCCTGTCCCGAAGCTGCTG
TTCTGGGGCACCCCAGGCGTTCTGATCCCACCGGCCGAAGCCGCTCGCCTGGCCAAAAGCCTGCCTAACT
GCAAGGCTGTGGACATCGGCCCGGGTCTGAATCTGCTGCAAGAAGACAACCCGGACCTGATCGGCAGCGA
GATCGCGCGCTGGCTGTCTACTCTGGAGATTTCCGGTTAATAGAATTGGCATGCAAGCTGATCCGGCTGC
TAACAAAGCCCGAAAGGAAGCTGAGTTGGCTGCTGCCACCGCTGAGCAATAACTAGCATAACCCCTTGGG
GCGGCCGCTTCGAGCAGACATGATAAGATACATTGATGAGTTTGGACAAACCACAACTAGAATGCAGTGA
AAAAAATGCTTTATTTGTGAAATTTGTGATGCTATTGCTTTATTTGTAACCATTATAAGCTGCAATAAAC
AAGTTAACAACAACAATTGCATTCATTTTATGTTTCAGGTTCAGGGGGAGATGTGGGAGGTTTTTTTAAG
CAAGTAAAACCTCTACAAATGTGGTAAAATCGAATTTTAACAAAATATTAACGCTTACAATTTCCTGATG
CGGTATTTTCTCCTTACGCATCTGTGCGGTATTTCACACCGCATACGCGGATCTGCGCAGCACCATGGCC
TGAAATAACCTCTGAAAGAGGAACTTGGTTAGGTACCTTCTGAGGCGGAAAGAACCAGCTGTGGAATGTG
TGTCAGTTAGGGTGTGGAAAGTCCCCAGGCTCCCCAGCAGGCAGAAGTATGCAAAGCATGCATCTCAATT
AGTCAGCAACCAGGTGTGGAAAGTCCCCAGGCTCCCCAGCAGGCAGAAGTATGCAAAGCATGCATCTCAA
TTAGTCAGCAACCATAGTCCCGCCCCTAACTCCGCCCATCCCGCCCCTAACTCCGCCCAGTTCCGCCCAT
TCTCCGCCCCATGGCTGACTAATTTTTTTTATTTATGCAGAGGCCGAGGCCGCCTCGGCCTCTGAGCTAT
TCCAGAAGTAGTGAGGAGGCTTTTTTGGAGGCCTAGGCTTTTGCAAAAAGCTTGATTCTTCTGACACAAC
AGTCTCGAACTTAAGGCTAGAGCCACCATGATTGAACAAGATGGATTGCACGCAGGTTCTCCGGCCGCTT
GGGTGGAGAGGCTATTCGGCTATGACTGGGCACAACAGACAATCGGCTGCTCTGATGCCGCCGTGTTCCG
GCTGTCAGCGCAGGGGCGCCCGGTTCTTTTTGTCAAGACCGACCTGTCCGGTGCCCTGAATGAACTGCAG
GACGAGGCAGCGCGGCTATCGTGGCTGGCCACGACGGGCGTTCCTTGCGCAGCTGTGCTCGACGTTGTCA
CTGAAGCGGGAAGGGACTGGCTGCTATTGGGCGAAGTGCCGGGGCAGGATCTCCTGTCATCTCACCTTGC
TCCTGCCGAGAAAGTATCCATCATGGCTGATGCAATGCGGCGGCTGCATACGCTTGATCCGGCTACCTGC
CCATTCGACCACCAAGCGAAACATCGCATCGAGCGAGCACGTACTCGGATGGAAGCCGGTCTTGTCGATC
AGGATGATCTGGACGAAGAGCATCAGGGGCTCGCGCCAGCCGAACTGTTCGCCAGGCTCAAGGCGCGCAT
GCCCGACGGCGAGGATCTCGTCGTGACCCATGGCGATGCCTGCTTGCCGAATATCATGGTGGAAAATGGC
CGCTTTTCTGGATTCATCGACTGTGGCCGGCTGGGTGTGGCGGACCGCTATCAGGACATAGCGTTGGCTA
CCCGTGATATTGCTGAAGAGCTTGGCGGCGAATGGGCTGACCGCTTCCTCGTGCTTTACGGTATCGCCGC
TCCCGATTCGCAGCGCATCGCCTTCTATCGCCTTCTTGACGAGTTCTTCTGAGCGGGACTCTGGGGTTCG
AAATGACCGACCAAGCGACGCCCAACCTGCCATCACGATGGCCGCAATAAAATATCTTTATTTTCATTAC
ATCTGTGTGTTGGTTTTTTGTGTGAATCGATAGCGATAAGGATCCTCTTTGCGCTTGCGTTTTCCCTTGT
CCAGATAGCCCAGTAGCTGACATTCATCCGGGGTCAGCACCGTTTCTGCGGACTGGCTTTCTACGTAATG
GTTTCTTAGACGTCAGGTGGCACTTTTCGGGGAAATGTGCGCGGAACCCCTATTTGTTTATTTTTCTAAA
TACATTCAAATATGTATCCGCTCATGAGACAATAACCCTGATAAATGCTTCAATAATATTGAAAAAGGAA
GAGTATGAGTATTCAACATTTCCGTGTCGCCCTTATTCCCTTTTTTGCGGCATTTTGCCTTCCTGTTTTT
GCTCACCCAGAAACGCTGGTGAAAGTAAAAGATGCTGAAGATCAGTTGGGTGCACGAGTGGGTTACATCG
AACTGGATCTCAACAGCGGTAAGATCCTTGAGAGTTTTCGCCCCGAAGAACGTTTTCCAATGATGAGCAC
TTTCAAAGTTCTGCTATGTGGCGCGGTATTATCCCGTATTGACGCCGGGCAAGAGCAACTCGGTCGCCGC
ATACACTATTCTCAGAATGACTTGGTTGAGTACTCACCAGTCACAGAAAAGCATCTTACGGATGGCATGA
CAGTAAGAGAATTATGCAGTGCTGCCATAACCATGAGTGATAACACTGCGGCCAACTTACTTCTGACAAC
TATCGGAGGACCGAAGGAGCTAACCGCTTTTTTGCACAACATGGGGGATCATGTAACTCGCCTTGATCGT
TGGGAACCGGAGCTGAATGAAGCCATACCAAACGACGAGCGTGACACCACGATGCCTGTAGCAATGGCAA
CAACGTTGCGCAAACTATTAACTGGCGAACTACTTACTCTAGCTTCCCGGCAACAATTAATAGACTGGAT
GGAGGCGGATAAAGTTGCAGGACCACTTCTGCGCTCGGCCCTTCCGGCTGGCTGGTTTATTGCTGATAAA
TCTGGAGCCGGTGAGCGTGGGTCTCGCGGTATCATTGCAGCACTGGGGCCAGATGGTAAGCCCTCCCGTA
TCGTAGTTATCTACACGACGGGGAGTCAGGCAACTATGGATGAACGAAATAGACAGATCGCTGAGATAGG
TGCCTCACTGATTAAGCATTGGTAATTCGAAATGACCGACCAAGCGACGCCCAACCGGTATCAGCTCACT
CAAAGGCGGTAATACGGTTATCCACAGAATCAGGGGATAACGCAGGAAAGAACATGTGAGCAAAAGGCCA
GCAAAAGGCCAGGAACCGTAAAAAGGCCGCGTTGCTGGCGTTTTTCCATAGGCTCCGCCCCCCTGACGAG
CATCACAAAAATCGACGCTCAAGTCAGAGGTGGCGAAACCCGACAGGACTATAAAGATACCAGGCGTTTC
CCCCTGGAAGCTCCCTCGTGCGCTCTCCTGTTCCGACCCTGCCGCTTACCGGATACCTGTCCGCCTTTCT
CCCTTCGGGAAGCGTGGCGCTTTCTCATAGCTCACGCTGTAGGTATCTCAGTTCGGTGTAGGTCGTTCGC
TCCAAGCTGGGCTGTGTGCACGAACCCCCCGTTCAGCCCGACCGCTGCGCCTTATCCGGTAACTATCGTC
TTGAGTCCAACCCGGTAAGACACGACTTATCGCCACTGGCAGCAGCCACTGGTAACAGGATTAGCAGAGC
GAGGTATGTAGGCGGTGCTACAGAGTTCTTGAAGTGGTGGCCTAACTACGGCTACACTAGAAGGACAGTA
TTTGGTATCTGCGCTCTGCTGAAGCCAGTTACCTTCGGAAAAAGAGTTGGTAGCTCTTGATCCGGCAAAC
AAACCACCGCTGGTAGCGGTGGTTTTTTTGTTTGCAAGCAGCAGATTACGCGCAGAAAAAAAGGATTTCA
AGAAGATCCTTTGATCTTTTCTACGGGGTCTGACGCTCAGTGGAACGAAAACTCACGTTAAGGGATTTTG
GTCATGAGATTATCAAAAAGGATCTTCACCTAGATCCTTTTATAGTCCGGAAATACAGGAACGCACGCTG
GATGGCCCTTCGCTGGGATGGTGAAACCATGAAAAATGGCAGCTTCAGTGGATTAAGTGGGGGTAATGTG
GCCTGTACCCTCTGGTTGCATAGGTATTCATACGGTTAAAATTTATCAGGCGCGATTGCGGCAGTTTTTC
GGGTGGTTTGTTGCCATTTTTACCTGTCTGCTGCCGTGATCGCGCTGAACGCGTTTTAGCGGTGCGTACA
ATTAAGGGATTATGGTAAATCCACTTACTGTCTGCCCTCGTAGCCATCGAGATAAACCGCAGTACTCCGG
CCACGATGCGTCCGGCGTAGAGGATCGAGATCT
