>Addgene plasmid #211012 | pHTC-HaloTag_VPR:1-96 | depositor partial sequence | sequence record 411504 | Insert sequence
ATGGAGCAGGCCCCCGAGGACCAGGGCCCCCAGCGCGAGCCCTACAACGAGTGGACCCTGGAGCTGCTGG
AGGAGCTGAAGAGCGAGGCCGTGCGCCACTTCCCCCGCATCTGGCTGCACAACCTGGGCCAGCACATCTA
CGAGACCTACGGCGACACCTGGGCCGGCGTGGAGGCCATCATCCGCATCCTGCAGCAGCTGCTGTTCATC
CACTTCCGCATCGGCTGCCGCCACAGCCGCATCGGCGTGACCCGCCAGCGCCGCGCCCGCAACGGCGCCA
GCCGCAGC
